>Addgene plasmid #235075 | Tad-CBE(GCA1) | addgene full sequence | sequence record 466810 | Addgene NGS Result
TTCACCTAGATCCTTTTAAATTAAAAATGAAGTTTTAAATCAATCTAAAGTATATATGAGTAAACTTGGT
CTGACAGTTACCAATGCTTAATCAGTGAGGCACCTATCTCAGCGATCTGTCTATTTCGTTCATCCATAGT
TGCCTGACTCCCCGTCGTGTAGATAACTACGATACGGGAGGGCTTACCATCTGGCCCCAGTGCTGCAATG
ATACCGCGGCTACCACGCTCACCGGCTCCAGATTTATCAGCAATAAACCAGCCAGCCGGAAGGGCCGAGC
GCAGAAGTGGTCCTGCAACTTTATCCGCCTCCATCCAGTCTATTAATTGTTGCCGGGAAGCTAGAGTAAG
TAGTTCGCCAGTTAATAGTTTGCGCAACGTTGTTGCCATTGCTACAGGCATCGTGGTGTCACGCTCGTCG
TTTGGTATGGCTTCATTCAGCTCCGGTTCCCAACGATCAAGGCGAGTTACATGATCCCCCATGTTGTGCA
AAAAAGCGGTTAGCTCCTTCGGTCCTCCGATCGTTGTCAGAAGTAAGTTGGCCGCAGTGTTATCACTCAT
GGTTATGGCAGCACTGCATAATTCTCTTACTGTCATGCCATCCGTAAGATGCTTTTCTGTGACTGGTGAG
TACTCAACCAAGTCATTCTGAGAATAGTGTATGCGGCGACCGAGTTGCTCTTGCCCGGCGTCAATACGGG
ATAATACCGCGCCACATAGCAGAACTTTAAAAGTGCTCATCATTGGAAAACGTTCTTCGGGGCGAAAACT
CTCAAGGATCTTACCGCTGTTGAGATCCAGTTCGATGTAACCCACTCGTGCACCCAACTGATCTTCAGCA
TCTTTTACTTTCACCAGCGTTTCTGGGTGAGCAAAAACAGGAAGGCAAAATGCCGCAAAAAAGGGAATAA
GGGCGACACGGAAATGTTGAATACTCATACTCTTCCTTTTTCAATATTATTGAAGCATTTATCAGGGTTA
TTGTCTCATGAGCGGATACATATTTGAATGTATTTAGAAAAATAAACAAATAGGGGTTCCGCGCACATTT
CCCCGAAAAGTGCCACCTGACGTCGACGGATCGGGAGATCGATCTCCCGATCCCCTAGGGTCGACTCTCA
GTACAATCTGCTCTGATGCCGCATAGTTAAGCCAGTATCTGCTCCCTGCTTGTGTGTTGGAGGTCGCTGA
GTAGTGCGCGAGCAAAATTTAAGCTACAACAAGGCAAGGCTTGACCGACAATTGCATGAAGAATCTGCTT
AGGGTTAGGCGTTTTGCGCTGCTTCGCGATGTACGGGCCAGATATACGCGTTGACATTGATTATTGACTA
GTTATTAATAGTAATCAATTACGGGGTCATTAGTTCATAGCCCATATATGGAGTTCCGCGTTACATAACT
TACGGTAAATGGCCCGCCTGGCTGACCGCCCAACGACCCCCGCCCATTGACGTCAATAATGACGTATGTT
CCCATAGTAACGCCAATAGGGACTTTCCATTGACGTCAATGGGTGGAGTATTTACGGTAAACTGCCCACT
TGGCAGTACATCAAGTGTATCATATGCCAAGTACGCCCCCTATTGACGTCAATGACGGTAAATGGCCCGC
CTGGCATTATGCCCAGTACATGACCTTATGGGACTTTCCTACTTGGCAGTACATCTACGTATTAGTCATC
GCTATTACCATGGTGATGCGGTTTTGGCAGTACATCAATGGGCGTGGATAGCGGTTTGACTCACGGGGAT
TTCCAAGTCTCCACCCCATTGACGTCAATGGGAGTTTGTTTTGGCACCAAAATCAACGGGACTTTCCAAA
ATGTCGTAACAACTCCGCCCCATTGACGCAAATGGGCGGTAGGCGTGTACGGTGGGAGGTCTATATAAGC
AGAGCTGGTTTAGTGAACCGTCAGATCCGCTAGAGATCCGCGGCCGCTAATACGACTCACTATAGGGAGA
GCCGCCACCATGAAACGGACAGCCGACGGAAGCGAGTTCGAGTCACCAAAGAAGAAGCGGAAAGTCTCTG
AAGTCGAGTTTAGCCACGAGTATTGGATGAGGCACGCACTGACCCTGGCAAAGCGAGCACGGGATGAAGG
TAGGGCGCCCGTGGGCGCCGTGCTGGTGCTCAACAATAGAGTGATCGGAGAGGGATGGCTTGCTAAGGCT
AATCATCACGACCCTACCGCACACGCAGAGATCATGGCACTGAGGCAGGGAGGCCTGGTCATGCAGAATT
ACCGCCTGTACGATGCCACCCTGTATTCGACACTCGAGCCATGCGTGATGTGCGCAGGAGCAATGATCCA
CAGCAGGATCGGAAGAGTGGTGTTCGGAGTGCCTATGTCTTGGGCTGGCGCAGTAGGCTCCCTGATGAAT
GTGCTGCACTACCCCGGCATAAAGCACCGGGTGGAGATCACAGAGGGAATCCTGGCAGACGAGTGCGCCG
CCCTGCTGTGCCGTTTCTTTAGAATGCCGAGACGGGTGTTCAAGGCCCAGAAGAAGGCACAGAGCTCCAC
CGACTCTGGAGGATCTAGCGGAGGATCCTCTGGCAGCGAGACACCAGGAACAAGCGAGTCAGCAACACCA
GAGAGCAGTGGCGGCAGCAGCGGCGGCAGCGACAAGAAGTACAGCATCGGCCTGGCCATCGGCACCAACT
CTGTGGGCTGGGCCGTGATCACCGACGAGTACAAGGTGCCCAGCAAGAAATTCAAGGTGCTGGGCAACAC
CGACCGGCACAGCATCAAGAAGAACCTGATCGGAGCCCTGCTGTTCGACAGCGGCGAAACAGCCGAGGCC
ACCCGGCTGAAGAGAACCGCCAGAAGAAGATACACCAGACGGAAGAACCGGATCTGCTATCTGCAAGAGA
TCTTCAGCAACGAGATGGCCAAGGTGGACGACAGCTTCTTCCACAGACTGGAAGAGTCCTTCCTGGTGGA
AGAGGATAAGAAGCACGAGCGGCACCCCATCTTCGGCAACATCGTGGACGAGGTGGCCTACCACGAGAAG
TACCCCACCATCTACCACCTGAGAAAGAAACTGGTGGACAGCACCGACAAGGCCGACCTGCGGCTGATCT
ATCTGGCCCTGGCCCACATGATCAAGTTCCGGGGCCACTTCCTGATCGAGGGCGACCTGAACCCCGACAA
CAGCGACGTGGACAAGCTGTTCATCCAGCTGGTGCAGACCTACAACCAGCTGTTCGAGGAAAACCCCATC
AACGCCAGCGGCGTGGACGCCAAGGCCATCCTGTCTGCCAGACTGAGCAAGAGCAGACGGCTGGAAAATC
TGATCGCCCAGCTGCCCGGCGAAAAGAAGAATGGCCTGTTCGGAAACCTGATTGCCCTGAGCCTGGGCCT
GACCCCCAACTTCAAGAGCAACTTCGACCTGGCCGAGGATGCCAAACTGCAGCTGAGCAAGGACACCTAC
GACGACGACCTGGACAACCTGCTGGCCCAGATCGGCGACCAGTACGCCGACCTGTTTCTGGCCGCCAAGA
ACCTGTCCGACGCCATCCTGCTGAGCGACATCCTGAGAGTGAACACCGAGATCACCAAGGCCCCCCTGAG
CGCCTCTATGATCAAGAGATACGACGAGCACCACCAGGACCTGACCCTGCTGAAAGCTCTCGTGCGGCAG
CAGCTGCCTGAGAAGTACAAAGAGATTTTCTTCGACCAGAGCAAGAACGGCTACGCCGGCTACATTGACG
GCGGAGCCAGCCAGGAAGAGTTCTACAAGTTCATCAAGCCCATCCTGGAAAAGATGGACGGCACCGAGGA
ACTGCTCGTGAAGCTGAACAGAGAGGACCTGCTGCGGAAGCAGCGGACCTTCGACAACGGCAGCATCCCC
CACCAGATCCACCTGGGAGAGCTGCACGCCATTCTGCGGCGGCAGGAAGATTTTTACCCATTCCTGAAGG
ACAACCGGGAAAAGATCGAGAAGATCCTGACCTTCCGCATCCCCTACTACGTGGGCCCTCTGGCCAGGGG
AAACAGCAGATTCGCCTGGATGACCAGAAAGAGCGAGGAAACCATCACCCCCTGGAACTTCGAGGAAGTG
GTGGACAAGGGCGCTTCCGCCCAGAGCTTCATCGAGCGGATGACCAACTTCGATAAGAACCTGCCCAACG
AGAAGGTGCTGCCCAAGCACAGCCTGCTGTACGAGTACTTCACCGTGTATAACGAGCTGACCAAAGTGAA
ATACGTGACCGAGGGAATGAGAAAGCCCGCCTTCCTGAGCGGCGAGCAGAAAAAGGCCATCGTGGACCTG
CTGTTCAAGACCAACCGGAAAGTGACCGTGAAGCAGCTGAAAGAGGACTACTTCAAGAAAATCGAGTGCT
TCGACTCCGTGGAAATCTCCGGCGTGGAAGATCGGTTCAACGCCTCCCTGGGCACATACCACGATCTGCT
GAAAATTATCAAGGACAAGGACTTCCTGGACAATGAGGAAAACGAGGACATTCTGGAAGATATCGTGCTG
ACCCTGACACTGTTTGAGGACAGAGAGATGATCGAGGAACGGCTGAAAACCTATGCCCACCTGTTCGACG
ACAAAGTGATGAAGCAGCTGAAGCGGCGGAGATACACCGGCTGGGGCAGGCTGAGCCGGAAGCTGATCAA
CGGCATCCGGGACAAGCAGTCCGGCAAGACAATCCTGGATTTCCTGAAGTCCGACGGCTTCGCCAACAGA
AACTTCATGCAGCTGATCCACGACGACAGCCTGACCTTTAAAGAGGACATCCAGAAAGCCCAGGTGTCCG
GCCAGGGCGATAGCCTGCACGAGCACATTGCCAATCTGGCCGGCAGCCCCGCCATTAAGAAGGGCATCCT
GCAGACAGTGAAGGTGGTGGACGAGCTCGTGAAAGTGATGGGCCGGCACAAGCCCGAGAACATCGTGATC
GAAATGGCCAGAGAGAACCAGACCACCCAGAAGGGACAGAAGAACAGCCGCGAGAGAATGAAGCGGATCG
AAGAGGGCATCAAAGAGCTGGGCAGCCAGATCCTGAAAGAACACCCCGTGGAAAACACCCAGCTGCAGAA
CGAGAAGCTGTACCTGTACTACCTGCAGAATGGGCGGGATATGTACGTGGACCAGGAACTGGACATCAAC
CGGCTGTCCGACTACGATGTGGACCATATCGTGCCTCAGAGCTTTCTGAAGGACGACTCCATCGACAACA
AGGTGCTGACCAGAAGCGACAAGAACCGGGGCAAGAGCGACAACGTGCCCTCCGAAGAGGTCGTGAAGAA
GATGAAGAACTACTGGCGGCAGCTGCTGAACGCCAAGCTGATTACCCAGAGAAAGTTCGACAATCTGACC
AAGGCCGAGAGAGGCGGCCTGAGCGAACTGGATAAGGCCGGCTTCATCAAGAGACAGCTGGTGGAAACCC
GGCAGATCACAAAGCACGTGGCACAGATCCTGGACTCCCGGATGAACACTAAGTACGACGAGAATGACAA
GCTGATCCGGGAAGTGAAAGTGATCACCCTGAAGTCCAAGCTGGTGTCCGATTTCCGGAAGGATTTCCAG
TTTTACAAAGTGCGCGAGATCAACAACTACCACCACGCCCACGACGCCTACCTGAACGCCGTCGTGGGAA
CCGCCCTGATCAAAAAGTACCCTAAGCTGGAAAGCGAGTTCGTGTACGGCGACTACAAGGTGTACGACGT
GCGGAAGATGATCGCCAAGAGCGAGCAGGAAATCGGCAAGGCTACCGCCAAGTACTTCTTCTACAGCAAC
ATCATGAACTTTTTCAAGACCGAGATTACCCTGGCCAACGGCGAGATCCGGAAGCGGCCTCTGATCGAGA
CAAACGGCGAAACCGGGGAGATCGTGTGGGATAAGGGCCGGGATTTTGCCACCGTGCGGAAAGTGCTGAG
CATGCCCCAAGTGAATATCGTGAAAAAGACCGAGGTGCAGACAGGCGGCTTCAGCAAAGAGTCTATCCTG
CCCAAGAGGAACAGCGATAAGCTGATCGCCAGAAAGAAGGACTGGGACCCTAAGAAGTACGGCGGCTTCG
ACAGCCCCACCGTGGCCTATTCTGTGCTGGTGGTGGCCAAAGTGGAAAAGGGCAAGTCCAAGAAACTGAA
GAGTGTGAAAGAGCTGCTGGGGATCACCATCATGGAAAGAAGCAGCTTCGAGAAGAATCCCATCGACTTT
CTGGAAGCCAAGGGCTACAAAGAAGTGAAAAAGGACCTGATCATCAAGCTGCCTAAGTACTCCCTGTTCG
AGCTGGAAAACGGCCGGAAGAGAATGCTGGCCTCTGCCGGCGAACTGCAGAAGGGAAACGAACTGGCCCT
GCCCTCCAAATATGTGAACTTCCTGTACCTGGCCAGCCACTATGAGAAGCTGAAGGGCTCCCCCGAGGAT
AATGAGCAGAAACAGCTGTTTGTGGAACAGCACAAGCACTACCTGGACGAGATCATCGAGCAGATCAGCG
AGTTCTCCAAGAGAGTGATCCTGGCCGACGCTAATCTGGACAAAGTGCTGTCCGCCTACAACAAGCACCG
GGATAAGCCCATCAGAGAGCAGGCCGAGAATATCATCCACCTGTTTACCCTGACCAATCTGGGAGCCCCT
GCCGCCTTCAAGTACTTTGACACCACCATCGACCGGAAGAGGTACACCAGCACCAAAGAGGTGCTGGACG
CCACCCTGATCCACCAGAGCATCACCGGCCTGTACGAGACACGGATCGACCTGTCTCAGCTGGGAGGTGA
CAGCGGCGGGAGCGGCGGGAGCGGGGGGAGCACTAATCTGAGCGACATCATTGAGAAGGAGACTGGGAAA
CAGCTGGTCATTCAGGAGTCCATCCTGATGCTGCCTGAGGAGGTGGAGGAAGTGATCGGCAACAAGCCAG
AGTCTGACATCCTGGTGCACACCGCCTACGACGAGTCCACAGATGAGAATGTGATGCTGCTGACCTCTGA
CGCCCCCGAGTATAAGCCTTGGGCCCTGGTCATCCAGGATTCTAACGGCGAGAATAAGATCAAGATGCTG
AGCGGAGGATCCGGAGGATCTGGAGGCAGCACCAACCTGTCTGACATCATCGAGAAGGAGACAGGCAAGC
AGCTGGTCATCCAGGAGAGCATCCTGATGCTGCCCGAAGAAGTCGAAGAAGTGATCGGAAACAAGCCTGA
GAGCGATATCCTGGTCCATACCGCCTACGACGAGAGTACCGACGAAAATGTGATGCTGCTGACATCCGAC
GCCCCAGAGTATAAGCCCTGGGCTCTGGTCATCCAGGATTCCAACGGAGAGAACAAAATCAAAATGCTGT
CTGGCGGCTCAAAAAGAACCGCCGACGGCAGCGAATTCGAGCCCAAGAAGAAGAGGAAAGTCTAACCGGT
CATCATCACCATCACCATTGAGTTTAAACCCGCTGATCAGCCTCGACTGTGCCTTCTAGTTGCCAGCCAT
CTGTTGTTTGCCCCTCCCCCGTGCCTTCCTTGACCCTGGAAGGTGCCACTCCCACTGTCCTTTCCTAATA
AAATGAGGAAATTGCATCGCATTGTCTGAGTAGGTGTCATTCTATTCTGGGGGGTGGGGTGGGGCAGGAC
AGCAAGGGGGAGGATTGGGAAGACAATAGCAGGCATGCTGGGGATGCGGTGGGCTCTATGGCTTCTGAGG
CGGAAAGAACCAGCTGGGGCTCGATACCGTCGACCTCTAGCTAGAGCTTGGCGTAATCATGGTCATAGCT
GTTTCCTGTGTGAAATTGTTATCCGCTCACAATTCCACACAACATACGAGCCGGAAGCATAAAGTGTAAA
GCCTAGGGTGCCTAATGAGTGAGCTAACTCACATTAATTGCGTTGCGCTCACTGCCCGCTTTCCAGTCGG
GAAACCTGTCGTGCCAGCTGCATTAATGAATCGGCCAACGCGCGGGGAGAGGCGGTTTGCGTATTGGGCG
CTCTTCCGCTTCCTCGCTCACTGACTCGCTGCGCTCGGTCGTTCGGCTGCGGCGAGCGGTATCAGCTCAC
TCAAAGGCGGTAATACGGTTATCCACAGAATCAGGGGATAACGCAGGAAAGAACATGTGAGCAAAAGGCC
AGCAAAAGGCCAGGAACCGTAAAAAGGCCGCGTTGCTGGCGTTTTTCCATAGGCTCCGCCCCCCTGACGA
GCATCACAAAAATCGACGCTCAAGTCAGAGGTGGCGAAACCCGACAGGACTATAAAGATACCAGGCGTTT
CCCCCTGGAAGCTCCCTCGTGCGCTCTCCTGTTCCGACCCTGCCGCTTACCGGATACCTGTCCGCCTTTC
TCCCTTCGGGAAGCGTGGCGCTTTCTCATAGCTCACGCTGTAGGTATCTCAGTTCGGTGTAGGTCGTTCG
CTCCAAGCTGGGCTGTGTGCACGAACCCCCCGTTCAGCCCGACCGCTGCGCCTTATCCGGTAACTATCGT
CTTGAGTCCAACCCGGTAAGACACGACTTATCGCCACTGGCAGCAGCCACTGGTAACAGGATTAGCAGAG
CGAGGTATGTAGGCGGTGCTACAGAGTTCTTGAAGTGGTGGCCTAACTACGGCTACACTAGAAGAACAGT
ATTTGGTATCTGCGCTCTGCTGAAGCCAGTTACCTTCGGAAAAAGAGTTGGTAGCTCTTGATCCGGCAAA
CAAACCACCGCTGGTAGCGGTGGTTTTTTTGTTTGCAAGCAGCAGATTACGCGCAGAAAAAAAGGATCTC
AAGAAGATCCTTTGATCTTTTCTACGGGGTCTGACACTCAGTGGAACGAAAACTCACGTTAAGGGATTTT
GGTCATGAGATTATCAAAAAGGATC
Features (pLannotate 1.2.2; 17 found; start..end, strand, type, name):
     78..938     -  CDS            AmpR: β-lactamase; bla; confers resistance to ampicillin, carbenicillin, and related antibiotics
    939..1043    -  promoter       AmpR promoter: bla
   1114..1158    -  misc_feature   bom (fragment): basis of mobility region from pBR322
   1313..1692    +  enhancer       CMV enhancer: human cytomegalovirus immediate early enhancer
   1693..1896    +  promoter       CMV promoter: human cytomegalovirus (CMV) immediate early promoter
   1938..1956    +  promoter       T7 promoter: promoter for bacteriophage T7 RNA polymerase
   2027..2506    +  CDS            tadA: TADA_ECOLI - Also known as yfhC. Experimental evidence at protein level: Swiss-Prot protein existence level 1. Catalyzes the deamination of adenosine to inosine at the wobble position 34 of tRNA(Arg2). Essential for cell viability. From Escherichia coli (strain K12).
   2621..6717    +  CDS            Cas9 (fragment): Cas9 (Csn1) endonuclease from the Streptococcus pyogenes Type II CRISPR/Cas system generates RNA-guided double strand breaks in DNA
   7031..7279    +  CDS            UGI: UNGI_BPPB2 - Experimental evidence at protein level: Swiss-Prot protein existence level 1. This protein binds specifically and reversibly to the host uracil-DNA glycosylase, preventing removal of uracil residues from PBS2 DNA by the host uracil-excision repair system. From Bacillus phage PBS2 (Bacteriophage PBS2).
   7397..7621    +  polyA_signal   bGH poly(A) signal: bovine growth hormone polyadenylation signal
   7625..7646    +  promoter       SV40 promoter (fragment): SV40 enhancer and early promoter
   7651..7667    +  misc_feature   MCS (fragment): pBluescript multiple cloning site
   7716..7732    -  protein_bind   lac operator: The lac repressor binds to the lac operator to inhibit transcription in E. coli. This inhibition can be relieved by adding lactose or isopropyl-β-D-thiogalactopyranoside (IPTG). lac repressor encoded by lacI
   7740..7770    -  promoter       lac promoter: promoter for the E. coli lac operon
   7785..7806    -  protein_bind   CAP binding site: CAP binding activates transcription in the presence of cAMP. E. coli catabolite activator protein
   7819..7911    -  CDS            lacI (fragment): lac repressor; lacI; The lac repressor binds to the lac operator to inhibit transcription in E. coli. This inhibition can be relieved by adding lactose or isopropyl-β-D-thiogalactopyranoside (IPTG).
   8094..8682    -  rep_origin     ori: high-copy-number ColE1/pMB1/pBR322/pUC origin of replication
