[The description below was written by a language model from this plasmid's Addgene catalogue record and pLannotate feature annotations shown in this document.]
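Description:
Tad-CBE(GCA1) is a mammalian expression plasmid of about 8.8 kb that encodes a cytosine base editor for CRISPR-directed genome editing. It is built on a pCMV backbone and is propagated in E. coli as a high-copy plasmid through a ColE1/pBR322-type origin, with ampicillin selection provided by the β-lactamase gene and its own promoter. The backbone also carries small remnants that are vector leftovers with no evident role in the design: a bom fragment, lac promoter/operator and CAP site, short lacI and SV40 promoter fragments, and a piece of a multiple cloning site. No mammalian selection marker is annotated, which fits transient transfection use.

The payload is a single synthetic open reading frame of roughly 5.4 kb driven by the human CMV immediate-early enhancer and promoter and terminated by the bovine growth hormone polyadenylation signal. A T7 promoter lies just upstream of the coding region and could in principle support in vitro transcription. The fusion begins with a bipartite nuclear localization signal, followed by a deaminase domain derived from the E. coli tRNA adenosine deaminase TadA, here the variant designated GCA1. The record places it in work on evolving the deaminase for high-precision cytosine editing. This domain is linked to Streptococcus pyogenes Cas9 carrying the D10A mutation, a nickase that cuts only one strand at the guide-specified site. At the C terminus the catalogue lists two copies of the uracil glycosylase inhibitor UGI and a second bipartite NLS, although the automated annotation flags only one UGI unit. UGI blocks excision of the uracil produced by cytosine deamination, favouring C-to-T outcomes. No guide RNA cassette is annotated, so the guide must be supplied separately.
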