Addgene plasmid #235075: Tad-CBE(GCA1)
Purpose: Expresses Tad-CBE(GCA1) in mammalian cells.
Depositing lab: Weixin Tang. Depositing organization: University of Chicago. Publication: High-precision cytosine base editors by evolving nucleic-acid-recognition hotspots in deaminase. Wu Y, Xiao YL, Tang W. Nat Biotechnol. 2025 Jul 7:10.1038/s41587-025-02678-w. doi: 10.1038/s41587-025-02678-w. PubMed 40624252.
Backbone
  Vector backbone: pCMV with a BR322 origin
  Backbone size w/o insert (bp): 3402
  Vector type: Mammalian Expression, CRISPR
Growth in bacteria
  Bacterial resistance: Ampicillin, 100 μg/mL
  Growth temperature: 37°C
  Growth strain: DH5alpha
  Copy number: High Copy
Gene/Insert
  Gene/Insert name: Tad-CBE(GCA1)-SpCas9 D10A
  Species: Synthetic
  Insert size (bp): 5373
  Tag / fusion protein: bpNLS (N terminal on insert); 2xUGI, bpNLS (C terminal on insert)
  Cloning method: Golden Gate
Terms and licenses: Academic/Nonprofit Terms; Industry Terms: Not Available to Industry
How to cite: Tad-CBE(GCA1) was a gift from Weixin Tang (Addgene plasmid # 235075 ; http://n2t.net/addgene:235075 ; RRID:Addgene_235075)
